>Addgene plasmid #60712 | pcDNA-Cx43-S279/282A | addgene partial sequence | sequence record 102212 | CMV-F 5'-CGCAAATGGGCGGTAGGCGTG-3'
GCAGAGCTCTCTGGCTACTAGAGAACCCACTGCTTACTGGCTTATCGAAATTAATACGACTCACTATAGG
GAGACCCAAGCTGGCTAGCGTTTAAACTTAAGCTTGGTACCGAGCTCGGATCCACTAGTCCAGTGTGGTG
GAATTCCGGCTTTTACGAGGTATCAGCACTTTTCTTTCATTGGGGGGAAGGCGTGAGGAAAGTACCAAAC
AGCAGCAGACTTTTAAACTTTAAACAGACAGGTCTGAGAGCCTGAACTCTCATTTTTCCTTTGACTTCAG
CCTCCAAGGAGTTCCACCAACTTTGGCGCGCCGGCTTCACTTTCATTAAGTGAAAGAGAGGTGCCCAGAC
ATGGGTGACTGGAGTGCCTTGGGGAAGCTTCTGGACAAGGTCCAAGCCTACTCCACCGCTGGAGGGAAGG
TGTGGCTGTCAGTGCTCTTCATATTCAGAATCCTGCTCCTGGGGACAGCTGTTGAGTCAGCTTGGGGTGA
TGAACAGTCTGCCTTTCGCTGTAACACTCAACAACCTGGCTGCGAAAACGTCTGCTATGACAAGTCCTTC
CCCATCTCTCACGTGCGCTTCTGGGTCCTTCAGATCATATTCGTGTCTGTGCCCACCCTCCTGTACTTGG
CCCATGTGTTCTATGTGATGAGGAAGGAAGAGAAGCTAAACAAGAAAGAAGAGGAGCTCAAAGTGGCCCA
GACTGACGGGGTCAACGTGGAGATGCACCTGAAGCAGATTGAAATCAAGAAGTTCAAGTAC
