>Addgene plasmid #60712 | pcDNA-Cx43-S279/282A | addgene partial sequence | sequence record 102213 | BGH-rev 5'-TAGAAGGCACAGTCGAGG-3'
TAGACTCGAGCGGCCGCCACTGTGCTGGATATCTGCAGAATTCCGTTTTCTCCTCCATAATCGACAGCTC
GATGCTCAAGCCGGTTTAAATCTCCAGGTCATCAGGCCGAGGCCTGCTGCTGGCGCGGCTGCTGGCTCTG
CTGGAAGGTCGTTGGTCCACGATGGCTAATGGCTGGAGTTCATGTCCAGCAGCAACTTTTTTGGCATTCT
GGTTGTCGTCGGGGAAATCGAACGGCTGGGCGTGCGAGTTGGAGATGGTGCTTCCGGCCTGCCCCATGCG
ATTTTGCTCTGCGCTGTAGTTCGCCCAGTTTTGCTCGCTAGCTTGCTTGTTGTAATTGCGGCACGAGGAA
TTGTTTCTGTCACCAGTAACCAGCTTGTACCCAGGAGGAGCCATAGGAGCGAGTGGAGCCGTTGGTGAGG
AGCAGCCATTGAAGTAGGCGTATTTTGGAGATCCGCAGTCTTTTGATGGGCTCAGTGGGCCAGTGGTGGC
GTGGTAAGGATCGCTTCTTCCCTTCACGCGATCCTTAACGCCTTTGAAGAAGACGTAGAAGAGCTCAATG
ATGTTCAAAGCGAGAGACACCAAGGACACCACCAGCATGAAGATGATGAAGATGGTTTTCTCCGTGGGAC
GTGAGAGGAAGCAGTCTACCTGGTGGGGGCAGGGATCTCTCTTGCAGGTGTAGACCGCGCTCAAGCTGAA
CCCATAGATGTACCACTGGATGAGCAGGAAGGCCACCTCGAAGACAGACTTGAAGAGGATGCTGATGATG
TAGGTTCTCAGCAAGCCG
