[The description below was written by a language model from this plasmid's Addgene catalogue record.]
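Description:
pcDNA-Cx43-S279/282A is a mammalian expression plasmid built on the commercial pcDNA3.1 backbone and carrying the rat connexin43 coding sequence (Gja1, also called gap junction protein alpha 1). It is maintained in E. coli as a high-copy plasmid under ampicillin selection. The record gives no feature table, so other backbone elements, including any mammalian selection marker, the specific pcDNA3.1 variant and the cloning sites used, are not documented here; the cloning method is listed as unknown. No epitope tag or fluorescent fusion is recorded for the insert.

Expression of the insert is driven by the CMV promoter, a strong constitutive promoter in most mammalian cell lines. The use of a BGH reverse sequencing primer is consistent with the bovine growth hormone polyadenylation signal that normally lies downstream of the cloning site in this vector family. The connexin43 sequence carries two point substitutions, with serines 279 and 282 both changed to alanine. Because alanine cannot be phosphorylated, this yields a phosphorylation-deficient version of the protein at these two residues. The associated publication concerns how phosphorylation at Ser-279 and Ser-282 regulates connexin43 endocytosis and gap junction assembly in pancreatic cancer cells. The plasmid is therefore suited to transfection experiments that compare the trafficking, internalisation and gap junction plaque formation of the non-phosphorylatable mutant with the behaviour of wild-type connexin43.
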