Addgene plasmid #60712: pcDNA-Cx43-S279/282A
Purpose: mammalian expression of rat Cx43 S279/282A mutant
Depositing lab: Parmender Mehta. Depositing organization: University of Nebraska Medical Center. Publication: Phosphorylation on Ser-279 and Ser-282 of connexin43 regulates endocytosis and gap junction assembly in pancreatic cancer cells. Johnson KE, Mitra S, Katoch P, Kelsey LS, Johnson KR, Mehta PP. Mol Biol Cell. 2013 Mar;24(6):715-33. doi: 10.1091/mbc.E12-07-0537. Epub 2013 Jan 30. PubMed 23363606.
Backbone
  Vector backbone: pcDNA3.1
  Backbone manufacturer: Invitrogen
  Vector type: Mammalian Expression
Growth in bacteria
  Bacterial resistance: Ampicillin, 100 μg/mL
  Growth temperature: 37°C
  Growth strain: DH5alpha
  Copy number: High Copy
Gene/Insert
  Gene/Insert name: Cx43 (alt names: gap junction protein, alpha 1; connexin43)
  Species: R. norvegicus (rat)
  Mutation: S279/282A
  Entrez Gene: Gja1 (a.k.a. Cx43, Cxnk1)
  Promoter: CMV
  Cloning method: Unknown
  Sequencing primers: 5′ CMV-F; 3′ BGHrev
Terms and licenses: Academic/Nonprofit Terms; Industry Terms: Not Available to Industry
How to cite: pcDNA-Cx43-S279/282A was a gift from Parmender Mehta (Addgene plasmid # 60712 ; http://n2t.net/addgene:60712 ; RRID:Addgene_60712)
